>Addgene plasmid #107242 | pSB3C5-proC-B0032-E0051 | addgene full sequence | sequence record 208607 | Addgene NGS Result
TACGTAATTAGTTAGTTAGCCCTTAGTGACTCGAATTCGCGGCCGCTTCTAGAGCACAGCTAACACCACG
TCGTCCCTATCTGCTGCCCTAGGTCTATGAGTGGTTGCTGGATAACTTTACGGGCATGCATAAGGCTCGT
ATGATATATTCAGGGAGACCACAACGGTTTCCCTCTACAAATAATTTTGTTTAACTTTTACTAGAGTCAC
ACAGGAAAGTACTAGATGACCATGATTACGGATTCACTGGCCGTCGTTTTACAACGTCGTGACTGGGAAA
ACCCTGGCGTTACCCAACTTAATCGCCTTGCAGCACATCCCCCTTTCGCCAGCTGGCGTAATAGCGAAGA
GGCCCGCACCGATCGCCCTTCCCAACAGTTGCGCAGCCTGAATGGCGAATGGCGCGCGGGCGGCAGCGAA
GGCGGCGGCAGCGAACATCATCATCATCATCATGGCAGCGAACGTAAAGGAGAAGAACTTTTCACTGGAG
TTGTCCCAATTCTTGTTGAATTAGATGGTGATGTTAATGGGCACAAATTTTCTGTCAGTGGAGAGGGTGA
AGGTGATGCAACATACGGAAAACTTACCCTTAAATTTATTTGCACTACTGGAAAACTACCTGTTCCATGG
CCAACACTTGTCACTACCCTGACCTATGGTGTTCAATGCTTTGCGAGATACCCAGATCATATGAAACAGC
ATGACTTTTTCAAGAGTGCCATGCCCGAAGGTTATGTACAGGAAAGAACTATATTTTTCAAAGATGACGG
GAACTACAAGACACGTGCTGAAGTCAAGTTTGAAGGTGATACCCTTGTTAATAGAATCGAGTTAAAAGGT
ATTGATTTTAAAGAAGATGGAAACATTCTTGGACACAAATTGGAATACAACTATAACTCACACAATGTAT
ACATCATGGCAGACAAACAAAAGAATGGAATCAAAGTTAACTTCAAAATTAGACACAACATTGAAGATGG
AAGCGTTCAACTAGCAGACCATTATCAACAAAATACTCCAATTGGCGATGGCCCTGTCCTTTTACCAGAC
AACCATTACCTGTCCACACAATCTGCCCTTTCGAAAGATCCCAACGAAAAGAGAGACCACATGGTCCTTC
TTGAGTTTGTAACAGCTGCTGGGATTACACATGGCATGGATGAACTATACAAATAATAATACTAGTAGCG
GCCGCTGCAGGAGTCACTAAGGGTTAGTTAGTTAGATTAGCAGAAAGTCAAAAGCCTCCGACCGGAGGCT
TTTGACTAAAACTTCCCTTGGGGTTATCATTGGGGCTCACTCAAAGGCGGTAATCAGATAAAAAAAATCC
TTAGCTTTCGCTAAGGATGATTTCTGCTAGAGATGGAATAGACTGGATGGAGGCGGATAAAGTTGCAGGA
CCACTTCTGCGCTCGGCCCTTCCGGCTGGCTGGTTTATTGCTGATAAATCTGGAGCCGGTGAGCGTGGGT
CTCGCGGTATCATTGCAGCACTGGGGCCAGATGGTAAGCCCTCCCGTATCGTAGTTATCTACACGACGGG
GAGTCAGGCAACTATGGATGAACGAAATAGACAGATCGCTGAGATAGGTGCCTCACTGATTAAGCATTGG
TAACTGTCAGACCAAGTTTACTCATATATACTTTAGATTGATTTAAAACTTCATTTTTAATTTAAAAGGA
TCTAGGTGAAGATCCTTTTTGATAATCTCATGACCAAAATCCCTTAACGTGAGTTTTCGTTCCACTGAGC
GTCAGACCCCTTAATAAGATGATCTTCTTGAGATCGTTTTGGTCTGCGCGTAATCTCTTGCTCTGAAAAC
GAAAAAACCGCCTTGCAGGGCGGTTTTTCGAAGGTTCTCTGAGCTACCAACTCTTTGAACCGAGGTAACT
GGCTTGGAGGAGCGCAGTCACCAAAACTTGTCCTTTCAGTTTAGCCTTAACCGGCGCATGACTTCAAGAC
TAACTCCTCTAAATCAATTACCAGTGGCTGCTGCCAGTGGTGCTTTTGCATGTCTTTCCGGGTTGGACTC
AAGACGATAGTTACCGGATAAGGCGCAGCGGTCGGACTGAACGGGGGGTTCGTGCATACAGTCCAGCTTG
GAGCGAACTGCCTACCCGGAACTGAGTGCCAGGCGTGGAATGAGACAAACGCGGCCATAACAGCGGAATG
ACACCGGTAAACCGAAAGGCAGGAACAGGAGAGCGCACGAGGGAGCCGCCAGGGGGAAACGCCTGGTATC
TTTATAGTCCTGTCGGGTTTCGCCACCACTGATTTGAGCGTCAGATTTCGTGATGCTTGTCAGGGGGGCG
GAGCCTATGGAAAAACGGCTTTGCCGCGGCCCTCTCACTTCCCTGTTAAGTATCTTCCTGGCATCTTCCA
GGAAATCTCCGCCTCGTTCGTAAGCCATTTCCGCTCGCCGCAGTCGAACGACCGAGCGTAGCGAGTCAGT
GAGCGAGGAAGCGGAATATATCCTGTATCACATATTCTGCTGACGCACCGGTGCAGCCTTTTTTCTCCTG
CCACATGAAGCACTTCACTGACACCCTCATCAGTGCCAACATAGTAAGCCAGTATACACTCCGCTAGCGC
TGAGGTCTGCCTCGTGAAGAAGGTGTTGCTGACTCATACCAGGCCTGAATCGCCCCATCATCCAGCCAGA
AAGTGAGGGAGCCACGGTTGATGAGAGCTTTGTTGTAGGTGGACCAGTTGGTGATTTTGAACTTTTGCTT
TGCCACGGAACGGTCTGCGTTGTCGGGAAGATGCGTGATCTGATCCTTCAACTCAGCAAAAGTTCGATTT
ATTCAACAAAGCCACGTTGTGTCTCAAAATCTCTGATGTTACATTGCACAAGATAAAAATATATCATCAT
GAACAATAAAACTGTCTGCTTACATAAACAGTAATACAGGGGTGTTTACTAGAGGTTGATCGGGCACGTA
AGAGGTTCCAACTTTCACCATAATGAAATAAGATCACTACCGGGCGTATTTTTTGAGTTATCGAGATTTT
CAGGAGCTAAGGAAGCTAAAATGGAGAAAAAAATCACGGGATATACCACCGTTGATATATCCCAATGGCA
TCGTAAAGAACATTTTGAGGCATTTCAGTCAGTTGCTCAATGTACCTATAACCAGACCGTTCAGCTGGAT
ATTACGGCCTTTTTAAAGACCGTAAAGAAAAATAAGCACAAGTTTTATCCGGCCTTTATTCACATTCTTG
CCCGCCTGATGAACGCTCACCCGGAGTTTCGTATGGCCATGAAAGACGGTGAGCTGGTGATCTGGGATAG
TGTTCACCCTTGTTACACCGTTTTCCATGAGCAAACTGAAACGTTTTCGTCCCTCTGGAGTGAATACCAC
GACGATTTCCGGCAGTTTCTCCACATATATTCGCAAGATGTGGCGTGTTACGGTGAAAACCTGGCCTATT
TCCCTAAAGGGTTTATTGAGAATATGTTTTTTGTCTCAGCCAATCCCTGGGTGAGTTTCACCAGTTTTGA
TTTAAACGTGGCCAATATGGACAACTTCTTCGCCCCCGTTTTCACGATGGGCAAATATTATACGCAAGGC
GACAAGGTGCTGATGCCGCTGGCGATCCAGGTTCATCATGCCGTTTGTGATGGCTTCCATGTCGGCCGCA
TGCTTAATGAATTACAACAGTACTGTGATGAGTGGCAGGGCGGGGCGTAATAATACTAGCTCCGGCAAAA
AAACGGGCAAGGTGTCACCACCCTGCCCTTTTTCTTTAAAACCGAAAAGATTACTTCGCGTTTGCCACCT
GACGTCTAAGAAAAGGAATATTCAGCAATTTGCCCGTGCCGAAGAAAGGCCCACCCGTGAAGGTGAGCCA
GTGAGTTGATTGC
Features (pLannotate 1.2.2; 15 found; start..end, strand, type, name):
     33..54      +  misc_feature   BioBrick prefix: BioBrick prefix for parts that do not start with "ATG"
    226..399     +  CDS            lacZα: LacZα fragment of β-galactosidase; lacZ fragment
    436..455     +  CDS            capTEV™ (fragment): composite tag for in vivo biotinylation, TEV protease cleavage, and 6xHis tagging
    463..1173    +  CDS            hfriFP: hfriFP is a fluorescent protein published in 2013, derived from Herbaspirillum frisingense.
   1180..1200    +  misc_feature   BioBrick suffix: universal suffix for all parts
   1236..1267    +  terminator     tonB terminator: bidirectional E. coli tonB-P14 transcription terminator
   1314..1354    -  terminator     bacterial terminator (fragment): putative bacterial transcription terminator
   1367..1612    +  CDS            bla(M) (fragment): β-lactamase lacking the signal sequence; bla(M); allows cytosolic expression of β-lactamase
   1778..2323    +  rep_origin     p15A ori: Plasmids containing the medium-copy-number p15A origin of replication can be propagated in E. coli cells that contain a second plasmid with the ColE1 origin.
   2411..2466    +  rep_origin     RSF ori (fragment): Plasmids containing the RSF 1030 origin of replication can be propagated in E. coli cells that contain additional plasmids with compatible origins.
   2565..2591    -  misc_feature   bom (fragment): basis of mobility region from pBR322
   2933..3030    +  promoter       cat promoter: promoter of the E. coli cat gene encoding chloramphenicol acetyltransferase
   3031..3687    +  CDS            cat: CAT_ECOLX - Experimental evidence at protein level: Swiss-Prot protein existence level 1. This enzyme is an effector of chloramphenicol resistance in bacteria. From Escherichia coli. This protein is used as a marker in many commonly used cloning vectors, such as pACYC184.
   3701..3760    +  terminator     his operon terminator: This putative transcriptin terminator from the E. coli his operon has a 2-bp deletion introduced during synthesis. Its efficiency has not been determined.
   3820..3849    -  terminator     T3Te terminator: phage T3 early transcription terminator
