[The description below was written by a language model from this plasmid's Addgene catalogue record and pLannotate feature annotations shown in this document.]
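Description:
pSB3C5-proC-B0032-E0051 is a small bacterial expression and reporter plasmid built on the BioBrick backbone pSB3C5. It replicates in E. coli from a p15A origin, which the catalogue entry lists as low copy and which is compatible with ColE1-type plasmids. Selection is with chloramphenicol, through a cat gene driven by its own promoter. The sequenced record is 3,863 nt, somewhat shorter than the sum of the listed backbone and insert sizes. The cloning site is bracketed by the BioBrick prefix and suffix. Several transcription terminators (tonB, his operon, T3Te and a putative bacterial terminator) flank the insert and the marker, which should shield the cassette from read-through transcription originating in the backbone. Short annotated fragments of bla, the RSF origin and bom appear to be backbone remnants or partial homology hits rather than functional elements.

The insert, assembled by Gibson cloning, places the constitutive proC promoter upstream of the registry ribosome binding site B0032 and the "Gemini" reporter E0051, a fusion of the LacZα fragment to GFP. The promoter and ribosome binding site are not annotated in the feature table but presumably lie between the prefix and the start of lacZα. The downstream fluorescent protein reading frame was labelled by the automated annotation as hfriFP. By the catalogue description it corresponds to the GFP portion of the fusion, and the short "capTEV" hit between the two domains probably reflects a linker or tag-like segment. The dual reporter allows promoter output to be read either by fluorescence or by β-galactosidase α-complementation in a suitable host. This fits the plasmid's origin in work characterising a set of insulated constitutive bacterial promoters, where it serves as a measurement construct for proC activity.
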