Addgene plasmid #107242: pSB3C5-proC-B0032-E0051
Purpose: Expresses lacZa-GFP fusion from constitutive proC promoter
Depositing lab: Joseph Davis & Robert Sauer. Depositing organization: Massachusetts Institute of Technology. Publication: Design, construction and characterization of a set of insulated bacterial promoters. Davis JH, Rubin AJ, Sauer RT. Nucleic Acids Res. 2011 Feb;39(3):1131-41. doi: 10.1093/nar/gkq810. Epub 2010 Sep 15. PubMed 20843779.
Backbone
  Vector backbone: pSB3C5
  Backbone manufacturer: http://parts.igem.org/Part:pSB3C5
  Backbone size w/o insert (bp): 2738
Growth in bacteria
  Bacterial resistance: Chloramphenicol, 25 μg/mL
  Growth temperature: 37°C
  Growth strain: DH5alpha
  Copy number: Low Copy
Gene/Insert
  Gene/Insert name: ProC-RBS(B0032)-Gemini (E0051) (alt name: see partsregistry.org for more information)
  Insert size (bp): 1500
  Promoter: proC
  Cloning method: Gibson Cloning
  Sequencing primers: 5′ tgccacctgacgtctaagaa; 3′ attaccgcctttgagtgagc
Terms and licenses: Academic/Nonprofit Terms; Industry Terms: Not Available to Industry
How to cite: pSB3C5-proC-B0032-E0051 was a gift from Joseph Davis & Robert Sauer (Addgene plasmid # 107242 ; http://n2t.net/addgene:107242 ; RRID:Addgene_107242)
